Addgene plasmid #25436: pMA2706
Depositing lab: Mikhail Alexeyev. Publication: A retro-lentiviral system for doxycycline-inducible gene expression and gene knockdown in cells with limited proliferative capacity. Alexeyev MF, Fayzulin R, Shokolenko IN, Pastukh V. Mol Biol Rep. 2010 Apr . 37(4):1987-91. 10.1007/s11033-009-9647-7 PubMed 19655272.
Backbone
  Vector backbone: pMA2697
  Backbone manufacturer: unpublished
  Backbone size w/o insert (bp): 6300
  Vector type: Mammalian Expression, Lentiviral
  Selectable markers: Puromycin
Growth in bacteria
  Bacterial resistance: Ampicillin, 100 μg/mL
  Growth temperature: 37°C
  Growth strain: Stbl3
  Copy number: Unknown
Gene/Insert
  Gene/Insert name: TRE-Tight + Gaussia princeps luciferase (alt names: TRE=Tight-GLuc; TRE; GLuc)
  Species: Gaussia Princeps
  Insert size (bp): 918
  Cloning method: Restriction Enzyme; 5′ cloning site XhoI (not destroyed); 3′ cloning site NotI (not destroyed)
  Sequencing primers: 5′ n/a; 3′ n/a
Resource information
  A portion of this plasmid was derived from a plasmid made by: Clontech
Terms and licenses: Academic/Nonprofit Terms; Industry Terms: Not Available to Industry
How to cite: pMA2706 was a gift from Mikhail Alexeyev (Addgene plasmid # 25436)
