[The description below was written by a language model from this plasmid's Addgene catalogue record and pLannotate feature annotations shown in this document.]
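Description:
pMA2706 is an HIV-1-based lentiviral transfer plasmid for mammalian expression, built on the unpublished backbone pMA2697 and carrying a doxycycline-responsive Gaussia princeps luciferase reporter. It is maintained in bacteria through a high-copy ColE1/pUC-type origin with ampicillin resistance (bla under its own promoter). The record lists the recombination-deficient strain Stbl3 as the growth host, a common choice for plasmids with repeated LTR sequences.

The viral genome is transcribed from a CMV enhancer/promoter fused to a truncated 5' LTR, an arrangement that normally makes genomic RNA production in packaging cells independent of Tat. Downstream lie the Ψ packaging signal with a partial gag sequence, the Rev response element for Rev-dependent nuclear export, and the cPPT/CTS element that aids nuclear import of the reverse-transcribed genome. The payload, cloned between XhoI and NotI, consists of the TRE-Tight promoter (seven tet operators upstream of a minimal CMV promoter) driving human codon-optimized, secreted Gaussia luciferase. A separate SV40 enhancer/early promoter expresses puromycin N-acetyltransferase for selection of transduced cells. The region before the 3' LTR is annotated as a nef match. This is an automated call on HIV-derived sequence, and the record does not indicate that it is an intended expression unit.

The plasmid encodes no tetracycline transactivator, so induction requires one to be supplied separately. This fits the associated publication's retro-lentiviral system for doxycycline-inducible expression and knockdown in cells with limited proliferative capacity. The secreted luciferase lets induction and leakiness be measured from culture medium, which suggests a reporter or control role, although the record does not state this explicitly.
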