Features (pLannotate 1.2.2; 22 found; start..end, strand, type, name):
     35..87      -  misc_feature   bom (fragment): basis of mobility region from pBR322
    326..629     +  enhancer       CMV enhancer: human cytomegalovirus immediate early enhancer
    630..822     +  promoter       CMV promoter (fragment): human cytomegalovirus (CMV) immediate early promoter
    821..988     +  LTR            5' LTR (truncated) (fragment): truncated 5' long terminal repeat (LTR) from HIV-1
   1035..1160    +  misc_feature   HIV-1 Ψ: packaging signal of human immunodeficiency virus type 1
   1144..1480    +  CDS            HIV-1 gag (fragment): gag protein from human immunodeficiency virus 1; gag
   1657..1890    +  misc_feature   RRE: The Rev response element (RRE) of HIV-1 allows for Rev-dependent mRNA export from the nucleus to the cytoplasm.
   2267..2367    +  CDS            Rev (fragment): human immunodeficiency virus 1 (HIV-1) Rev protein; rev; enhances nuclear export of unspliced and incompletely spliced viral mRNAs
   2413..2530    +  misc_feature   cPPT/CTS: central polypurine tract and central termination sequence of HIV-1
   2618..2647    +  misc_feature   MCS (fragment): pBluescript multiple cloning site
   2645..2959    +  promoter       tight TRE promoter: Tet-responsive promoter PTight, consisting of seven tet operator sequences followed by the minimal CMV promoter
   2964..2981    +  misc_feature   MCS (fragment): pUC18/19 multiple cloning site
   3001..3558    +  CDS            hGLuc: secreted Gaussia luciferase human codon-optimized
   3559..3601    +  misc_feature   MCS (fragment): pBluescript multiple cloning site
   3605..3623    -  misc_feature   MCS (fragment): pBluescript multiple cloning site
   3637..3966    +  promoter       SV40 promoter: SV40 enhancer and early promoter
   3980..4579    +  CDS            PuroR: puromycin N-acetyltransferase; pac from Streptomyces alboniger; confers resistance to puromycin
   4594..5190    +  CDS            nef: NEF_HV1LA - Experimental evidence at protein level: Swiss-Prot protein existence level 1. Extracellular Nef protein targets CD4(+) T-lymphocytes for apoptosis by interacting with CXCR4 surface receptors. From Human immunodeficiency virus type 1 group M subtype B (isolate Lai) (HIV-1).
   5197..5377    +  LTR            5' LTR (truncated): truncated 5' long terminal repeat (LTR) from HIV-1
   5439..6027    -  rep_origin     ori: high-copy-number ColE1/pMB1/pBR322/pUC origin of replication
   6198..7058    -  CDS            AmpR: β-lactamase; bla; confers resistance to ampicillin, carbenicillin, and related antibiotics
   7059..7163    -  promoter       AmpR promoter: bla
>Addgene plasmid #25436 | pMA2706 | depositor full sequence | sequence record 39434 | pMA2706 sequence 7191 bps
GTCGATCGACGGATCGGGAGATCTCCCGATCCCCTATGGTGCACTCTCAGTACAATCTGCTCTGATGCCG
CATAGTTAAGCCAGTATCTGCTCCCTGCTTGTGTGTTGGAGGTCGCTGAGTAGTGCGCGAGCAAAATTTA
AGCTACAACAAGGCAAGGCTTGACCGACAATTGCATGAAGAATCTGCTTAGGGTTAGGCGTTTTGCGCTG
CTTCGCGATGTACGGGCCAGATATACGCGCGCGTTGACATTGATTATTGACTAGCTAGTTATTAATAGTA
ATCAATTACGGGGTCATTAGTTCATAGCCCATATATGGAGTTCCGCGTTACATAACTTACGGTAAATGGC
CCGCCTGGCTGACCGCCCAACGACCCCCGCCCATTGACGTCAATAATGACGTATGTTCCCATAGTAACGC
CAATAGGGACTTTCCATTGACGTCAATGGGTGGAGTATTTACGGTAAACTGCCCACTTGGCAGTACATCA
AGTGTATCATATGCCAAGTACGCCCCCTATTGACGTCAATGACGGTAAATGGCCCGCCTGGCATTATGCC
CAGTACATGACCTTATGGGACTTTCCTACTTGGCAGTACATCTACGTATTAGTCATCGCTATTACCATGG
TGATGCGGTTTTGGCAGTACATCAATGGGCGTGGATAGCGGTTTGACTCACGGGGATTTCCAAGTCTCCA
CCCCATTGACGTCAATGGGAGTTTGTTTTGGCACCAAAATCAACGGGACTTTCCAAAATGTCGTAACAAC
TCCGCCCCATTGACGCAAATGGGCGGTAGGCGTGTACGGTGGGAGGTCTATAGACCAGATCTGAGCCTGG
GAGCTCTCTGGCTAACTAGGGAACCCACTGCTTAAGCCTCAATAAAGCTTGCCTTGAGTGCTTCAAGTAG
TGTGTGCCCGTCTGTTGTGTGACTCTGGTAACTAGAGATCCCTCAGACCCTTTTAGTCAGTGTGGAAAAT
CTCTAGCAGTGGCGCCCGAACAGGGACTTGAAAGCGAAAGGGAAACCAGAGGAGCTCTCTCGACGCAGGA
CTCGGCTTGCTGAAGCGCGCACGGCAAGAGGCGAGGGGCGGCGACTGGTGAGTACGCCAAAAATTTTGAC
TAGCGGAGGCTAGAAGGAGAGAGATGGGTGCGAGAGCGTCAGTATTAAGCGGGGGAGAATTAGATCGCGA
TGGGAAAAAATTCGGTTAAGGCCAGGGGGAAAGAAAAAATATAAATAAACATATAGTATGGGCAAGCAGG
GAGCTAGAACGATTCGCAGTTAATCCTGGCCTGTTAGAAACATCAGAAGGCTGTAGACAAATACTGGGAC
AGCTACAACCATCCCTTCAGACAGGATCAGAAGAACTTAGATCATTATATAATACAGTAGCAACCCTCTA
TTGTGTGCATCAAAGGATAGAGATAAAAGACACCAAGGAAGCTTTAGACAAGATAGAGGAAGAGCAAAAC
AAAAGTAAGACCACCGCACAGCAAGCGGCCGGCCGCGCTGATCTTCAGACCTGGAGGAGGAGATATGAGG
GACAATTGGAGAAGTGAATTATATAAATATAAAGTAGTAAAAATTGAACCATTAGGAGTAGCACCCACCA
AGGCAAAGAGAAGAGTGGTGCAGAGAGAAAAAAGAGCAGTGGGAATAGGAGCTTTGTTCCTTGGGTTCTT
GGGAGCAGCAGGAAGCACTATGGGCGCAGCGTCAATGACGCTGACGGTACAGGCCAGACAATTATTGTCT
GGTATAGTGCAGCAGCAGAACAATTTGCTGAGGGCTATTGAGGCGCAACAGCATCTGTTGCAACTCACAG
TCTGGGGCATCAAGCAGCTCCAGGCAAGAATCCTGGCTGTGGAAAGATACCTAAAGGATCAACAGCTCCT
GGGGATTTGGGGTTGCTCTGGAAAACTCATTTGCACCACTGCTGTGCCTTGGAATGCTAGTTGGAGTAAT
AAATCTCTGGAACAGATTTGGAATCACACGACCTGGATGGAGTGGGACAGAGAAATTAACAATTACACAA
GCTTAATACACTCCTTAATTGAAGAATCGCAAAACCAGCAAGAAAAGAATGAACAAGAATTATTGGAATT
AGATAAATGGGCAAGTTTGTGGAATTGGTTTAACATAACAAATTGGCTGTGGTATATAAAATTATTCATA
ATGATAGTAGGAGGCTTGGTAGGTTTAAGAATAGTTTTTGCTGTACTTTCTATAGTGAATAGAGTTAGGC
AGGGATATTCACCATTATCGTTTCAGACCCACCTCCCAACCCCGAGGGGACCCGACAGGCCCGAAGGAAT
AGAAGAAGAAGGTGGAGAGAGAGACAGAGACAGATCCATTCGATTAGTGAACGGATCGGCACTGCGTGCG
CCAATTCGACAAATGGCAGTATTCATCCACAATTTTAAAAGAAAAGGGGGGATTGGGGGGTACAGTGCAG
GGGAAAGAATAGTAGACATAATAGCAACAGACATACAAACTAAAGAATTACAAAAACAAATTACAAAAAT
TCAAAATTTTCGGGTTTATTACAGGGACAGCAGAGATCCAGTTTGGTTAGTACCGGGCCGGCCCGCTCTA
GCTAGACGTATTACCGCCAGATCCCCCATCAAGCTTATCGATACCGTCGACCTCGAGTTTACTCCCTATC
AGTGATAGAGAACGTATGTCGAGTTTACTCCCTATCAGTGATAGAGAACGATGTCGAGTTTACTCCCTAT
CAGTGATAGAGAACGTATGTCGAGTTTACTCCCTATCAGTGATAGAGAACGTATGTCGAGTTTACTCCCT
ATCAGTGATAGAGAACGTATGTCGAGTTTATCCCTATCAGTGATAGAGAACGTATGTCGAGTTTACTCCC
TATCAGTGATAGAGAACGTATGTCGAGGTAGGCGTGTACGGTGGGAGGCCTATATAAGCAGAGCTCGTTT
AGTGAACCGTCAGATCGCCTGGAGAATTCGAGCTCGGTACCGAGCTCGGATCCAGCCACCATGGGAGTCA
AAGTTCTGTTTGCCCTGATCTGCATCGCTGTGGCCGAGGCCAAGCCCACCGAGAACAACGAAGACTTCAA
CATCGTGGCCGTGGCCAGCAACTTCGCGACCACGGATCTCGATGCTGACCGCGGGAAGTTGCCCGGCAAG
AAGCTGCCGCTGGAGGTGCTCAAAGAGATGGAAGCCAATGCCCGGAAAGCTGGCTGCACCAGGGGCTGTC
TGATCTGCCTGTCCCACATCAAGTGCACGCCCAAGATGAAGAAGTTCATCCCAGGACGCTGCCACACCTA
CGAAGGCGACAAAGAGTCCGCACAGGGCGGCATAGGCGAGGCGATCGTCGACATTCCTGAGATTCCTGGG
TTCAAGGACTTGGAGCCCATGGAGCAGTTCATCGCACAGGTCGATCTGTGTGTGGACTGCACAACTGGCT
GCCTCAAAGGGCTTGCCAACGTGCAGTGTTCTGACCTGCTCAAGAAGTGGCTGCCGCAACGCTGTGCGAC
CTTTGCCAGCAAGATCCAGGGCCAGGTGGACAAGATCAAGGGGGCCGGTGGTGACTAAGCGGCCGCTCTA
GAACTAGTGGATCCCCCGGGCTGCAGGAATTGATGGCCGCCACCGCGGTGGAGGACCCTGTGGAATGTGT
GTCAGTTAGGGTGTGGAAAGTCCCCAGGCTCCCCAGCAGGCAGAAGTATGCAAAGCATGCATCTCAATTA
GTCAGCAACCAGGTGTGGAAAGTCCCCAGGCTCCCCAGCAGGCAGAAGTATGCAAAGCATGCATCTCAAT
TAGTCAGCAACCATAGTCCCGCCCCTAACTCCGCCCATCCCGCCCCTAACTCCGCCCAGTTCCGCCCATT
CTCCGCCCCATGGCTGACTAATTTTTTTTATTTATGCAGAGGCCGAGGCCGCCTCGGCCTCTGAGCTATT
CCAGAAGTAGTGAGGAGGCTTTTTTGGAGGCCTAGGCTTTTGCAAAAAGCTAGCTTACCATGACCGAGTA
CAAGCCCACGGTGCGCCTCGCCACCCGCGACGACGTCCCCAGGGCCGTACGCACCCTCGCCGCCGCGTTC
GCCGACTACCCCGCCACGCGCCACACCGTCGATCCGGACCGCCACATCGAGCGGGTCACCGAGCTGCAAG
AACTCTTCCTCACGCGCGTCGGGCTCGACATCGGCAAGGTGTGGGTCGCGGACGACGGCGCCGCGGTGGC
GGTCTGGACCACGCCGGAGAGCGTCGAAGCGGGGGCGGTGTTCGCCGAGATCGGCCCGCGCATGGCCGAG
TTGAGCGGTTCCCGGCTGGCCGCGCAGCAACAGATGGAAGGCCTCCTGGCGCCGCACCGGCCCAAGGAGC
CCGCGTGGTTCCTGGCCACCGTCGGCGTCTCGCCCGACCACCAGGGCAAGGGTCTGGGCAGCGCCGTCGT
GCTCCCCGGAGTGGAGGCGGCCGAGCGCGCCGGGGTGCCCGCCTTCCTGGAGACCTCCGCGCCCCGCAAC
CTCCCCTTCTACGAGCGGCTCGGCTTCACCGTCACCGCCGACGTCGAGGTGCCCGAAGGACCGCGCACCT
GGTGCATGACCCGCAAGCCCGGTGCCTGACGCCCGCCCCACGACCCGCAGCGCCCGACCGAAAGGAGCGC
ACGACCCCATGCATCGATCAATTCGATGGGGGATCAATTCGATTAAGTCGAGGGTCGATCGACCTCGATC
GAGACCTAGAAAAACATGGAGCAATCACAAGTAGCAATACAGCAGCTACCAATGCTGATTGTGCCTGGCT
AGAAGCACAAGAGGAGGAGGAGGTGGGTTTTCCAGTCACACCTCAGGTACCTTTAAGACCAATGACTTAC
AAGGCAGCTGTAGATCTTAGCCACTTTTTAAAAGAAAAGGGGGGACTGGAAGGGCTAATTCACTCCCAAC
GAAGACAAGATATCCTTGATCTGTGGATCTACCACACACAAGGCTACTTCCCTGATTGGCAGAACTACAC
ACCAGGGCCAGGGATCAGATATCCACTGACCTTTGGATGGTGCTACAAGCTAGTACCAGTTGAGCAAGAG
AAGGTAGAAGAAGCCAATGAAGGAGAGAACACCCGCTTGTTACACCCTGTGAGCCTGCATGGGATGGATG
ACCCGGAGAGAGAAGTATTAGAGTGGAGGTTTGACAGCCGCCTAGCATTTCATCACATGGCCCGAGAGCT
GCATCCGGACTGTACTGGGTCTCTCTGGTTAGACCAGATCTGAGCCTGGGAGCTCTCTGGCTAACTAGGG
AACCCACTGCTTAAGCCTCAATAAAGCTTGCCTTGAGTGCTTCAAGTAGTGTGTGCCCGTCTGTTGTGTG
ACTCTGGTAACTAGAGATCCCTCAGACCCTTTTAGTCAGTGTGGAAAATCTCTAGCAGCATGTGAGCAAA
AGGCCAGCAAAAGGCCAGGAACCGTAAAAAGGCCGCGTTGCTGGCGTTTTTCCATAGGCTCCGCCCCCCT
GACGAGCATCACAAAAATCGACGCTCAAGTCAGAGGTGGCGAAACCCGACAGGACTATAAAGATACCAGG
CGTTTCCCCCTGGAAGCTCCCTCGTGCGCTCTCCTGTTCCGACCCTGCCGCTTACCGGATACCTGTCCGC
CTTTCTCCCTTCGGGAAGCGTGGCGCTTTCTCATAGCTCACGCTGTAGGTATCTCAGTTCGGTGTAGGTC
GTTCGCTCCAAGCTGGGCTGTGTGCACGAACCCCCCGTTCAGCCCGACCGCTGCGCCTTATCCGGTAACT
ATCGTCTTGAGTCCAACCCGGTAAGACACGACTTATCGCCACTGGCAGCAGCCACTGGTAACAGGATTAG
CAGAGCGAGGTATGTAGGCGGTGCTACAGAGTTCTTGAAGTGGTGGCCTAACTACGGCTACACTAGAAGA
ACAGTATTTGGTATCTGCGCTCTGCTGAAGCCAGTTACCTTCGGAAAAAGAGTTGGTAGCTCTTGATCCG
GCAAACAAACCACCGCTGGTAGCGGTGGTTTTTTTGTTTGCAAGCAGCAGATTACGCGCAGAAAAAAAGG
ATCTCAAGAAGATCCTTTGATCTTTTCTACGGGGTCTGACGCTCAGTGGAACGAAAACTCACGTTAAGGG
ATTTTGGTCATGAGATTATCAAAAAGGATCTTCACCTAGATCCTTTTAAATTAAAAATGAAGTTTTAAAT
CAATCTAAAGTATATATGAGTAAACTTGGTCTGACAGTTACCAATGCTTAATCAGTGAGGCACCTATCTC
AGCGATCTGTCTATTTCGTTCATCCATAGTTGCCTGACTCCCCGTCGTGTAGATAACTACGATACGGGAG
GGCTTACCATCTGGCCCCAGTGCTGCAATGATACCGCGAGACCCACGCTCACCGGCTCCAGATTTATCAG
CAATAAACCAGCCAGCCGGAAGGGCCGAGCGCAGAAGTGGTCCTGCAACTTTATCCGCCTCCATCCAGTC
TATTAATTGTTGCCGGGAAGCTAGAGTAAGTAGTTCGCCAGTTAATAGTTTGCGCAACGTTGTTGCCATT
GCTACAGGCATCGTGGTGTCACGCTCGTCGTTTGGTATGGCTTCATTCAGCTCCGGTTCCCAACGATCAA
GGCGAGTTACATGATCCCCCATGTTGTGCAAAAAAGCGGTTAGCTCCTTCGGTCCTCCGATCGTTGTCAG
AAGTAAGTTGGCCGCAGTGTTATCACTCATGGTTATGGCAGCACTGCATAATTCTCTTACTGTCATGCCA
TCCGTAAGATGCTTTTCTGTGACTGGTGAGTACTCAACCAAGTCATTCTGAGAATAGTGTATGCGGCGAC
CGAGTTGCTCTTGCCCGGCGTCAATACGGGATAATACCGCGCCACATAGCAGAACTTTAAAAGTGCTCAT
CATTGGAAAACGTTCTTCGGGGCGAAAACTCTCAAGGATCTTACCGCTGTTGAGATCCAGTTCGATGTAA
CCCACTCGTGCACCCAACTGATCTTCAGCATCTTTTACTTTCACCAGCGTTTCTGGGTGAGCAAAAACAG
GAAGGCAAAATGCCGCAAAAAAGGGAATAAGGGCGACACGGAAATGTTGAATACTCATACTCTTCCTTTT
TCAATATTATTGAAGCATTTATCAGGGTTATTGTCTCATGAGCGGATACATATTTGAATGTATTTAGAAA
AATAAACAAATAGGGGTTCCGCGCACATTTCCCCGAAAAGTGCCACCTGAC
