>Addgene plasmid #25436 | pMA2706 | addgene partial sequence | sequence record 31139 | 25436 with SV40pro-R
CTTCTGCCTGCTGGGGAGCCTGGGGACTTTCCACACCTGGTTGCTGACTAATTGAGATGCATGCTTTGCA
TACTTCTGCCTGCTGGGGAGCCTGGGGACTTTCCACACCCTAACTGACACACATTCCACAGGGTCCTCCA
CCGCGGTGGCGGCCATCAATTCCTGCAGCCCGGGGGATCCACTAGTTCTAGAGCGGCCGCTTAGTCACCA
CCGGCCCCCTTGATCTTGTCCACCTGGCCCTGGATCTTGCTGGCAAAGGTCGCACAGCGTTGCGGCAGCC
ACTTCTTGAGCAGGTCAGAACACTGCACGTTGGCAAGCCCTTTGAGGCAGCCAGTTGTGCAGTCCACACA
CAGATCGACCTGTGCGATGAACTGCTCCATGGGCTCCAAGTCCTTGAACCCAGGAATCTCAGGAATGTCG
ACGATCGCCTCGCCTATGCCGCCCTGTGCGGACTCTTTGTCGCCTTCGTAGGTGTGGCAGCGTCCTGGGA
TGAACTTCTTCATCTTGGGCGTGCACTTGATGTGGGACAGGCAGATCAGACAGCCCCTGGTGCAGCCAGC
TTTCCGGGCATTGGCTTCCATCTCTTTGAGCACCTCCAGCGGCAGCTTCTTGCCGGGCAACTTCCCGCGG
TCAGCATCGAGATCCGTGGTCGCGAAGTTGCTGGCCACGGCCACGATGTTGAAGTCTTCGTTGTTCTCGG
TGGGCTTGGCCTCGGCCACAGCGATGCAGATCANGGCAAACAGAACTTTGACTCCCATGGTGGCTGGATC
CGAGCTCGGTACCGAGCTCGAATTCTCCANGCGATCTGACGGTTCACTAAACGAGCTCTGCTTATATAGG
CCTCCCACCGTACACGCCTACCTCGACATACNTTCTCTATCACTGATAGGGAGTAAACTCGACATACNTT
CTCTATCACTGATAGGGATAAACTCGACATACGTTCTCTATCACTGATAGGGAGTAAACTCGACATAC
