>Addgene plasmid #25436 | pMA2706 | addgene partial sequence | sequence record 31140 | 25436 with CMV-F
GCAGCGCGTTTTGCCTGTACTGGGTCTCTCTGGTTAGACCAGATCTGAGCCTGGGAGCTCTCTGGCTAAC
TAGGGAACCCACTGCTTAAGCCTCAATAAAGCTTGCCTTGAGTGCTTCAAGTAGTGTGTGCCCGTCTGTT
GTGTGACTCTGGTAACTAGAGATCCCTCAGACCCTTTTAGTCAGTGTGGAAAATCTCTAGCAGTGGCGCC
CGAACAGGGACTTGAAAGCGAAAGGGAAACCAGAGGAGCTCTCTCGACGCAGGACTCGGCTTGCTGAAGC
GCGCACGGCAAGAGGCGAGGGGCGGCGACTGGTGAGTACGCCAAAAATTTTGACTAGCGGAGGCTAGAAG
GAGAGAGATGGGTGCGAGAGCGTCAGTATTAAGCGGGGGAGAATTAGATCGCGATGGGAAAAAATTCGGT
TAAGGCCAGGGGGAAAGAAAAAATATAAATTAAAACATATAGTATGGGCAAGCAGGGAGCTAGAACGATT
CGCAGTTAATCCTGGCCTGTTAGAAACATCAGAAGGCTGTAGACAAATACTGGGACAGCTACAACCATCC
CTTCAGACAGGATCAGAAGAACTTAGATCATTATATAATACAGTAGCAACCCTCTATTGTGTGCATCAAA
GGATAGAGATAAAAGACACCAAGGAAGCTTTAGACAAGATAGAGGAAGAGCAAAACAAAAGTAAGACCAC
CGCACAGCAAGCGGCCGGCCGCTGATCTTCAGACCTGGAGGAGGAGATATGAGGGACAATTGGAGAAGTG
AATTATATAAATATAAAGTAGTAAAAATTGAACCATTAGGAGTAGCACCCACCAAGGCAAAGAGAAGAGT
GGTGCAGAGAGAAAAAAGAGCAGTGGGAATAGGAGCTTTGTTCCTTGGGTTCTTGGGAGCAGC
